Addgene plasmid #141700: TFORF0789
Purpose: Lentiviral vector for overexpressing transcription factor ORFs with unique 24-bp barcodes. Barcodes facilitate identification of transcription factors in pooled screens.
Depositing lab: Feng Zhang. Depositing organization: Broad Institute. Publication: A transcription factor atlas of directed differentiation. Joung J, Ma S, Tay T, Geiger-Schuller KR, Kirchgatterer PC, Verdine VK, Guo B, Arias-Garcia MA, Allen WE, Singh A, Kuksenko O, Abudayyeh OO, Gootenberg JS, Fu Z, Macrae RK, Buenrostro JD, Regev A, Zhang F. Cell. 2023 Jan 5;186(1):209-229.e26. doi: 10.1016/j.cell.2022.11.026. PubMed 36608654.
Backbone
  Vector backbone: pLX_TRC317
  Backbone manufacturer: Broad Institute Genetic Perturbation Platform
  Backbone size w/o insert (bp): 8264
  Vector type: Mammalian Expression, Lentiviral
  Selectable markers: Puromycin
Growth in bacteria
  Bacterial resistance: Ampicillin, 100 μg/mL
  Growth temperature: 37°C
  Growth strain: NEB Stable
  Copy number: High Copy
Gene/Insert
  Gene/Insert name: DBX2
  Species: H. sapiens (human)
  Insert size (bp): 1121
  Entrez Gene: DBX2 (a.k.a. FLJ16139)
  Promoter: EF1a
  Cloning method: Unknown
  Sequencing primers: 5′ GGGTGGAGACTGAAGTTAGGCCAG; 3′ CACATAGCGTAAAAGGAGCAACATAG
Terms and licenses: Academic/Nonprofit Terms; Industry Terms: Not Available to Industry
Depositor comments: NM_001004329,ENST00000332700 . The transcription factor ORF portion of this plasmid was synthesized by Genewiz. Please test multiple small colonies in case of plasmid recombination. To make this collection available in a timely manner, a portion of this collection was not fully sequenced by Addgene. If an Addgene verified full plasmid sequence is not available, please contact us prior to placing an order to request the full sequence.
How to cite: TFORF0789 was a gift from Feng Zhang (Addgene plasmid # 141700 ; http://n2t.net/addgene:141700 ; RRID:Addgene_141700)
