[The description below was written by a language model from this plasmid's Addgene catalogue record and pLannotate feature annotations shown in this document.]
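Description:
TFORF0789 is a lentiviral mammalian expression plasmid built on the pLX_TRC317 backbone from the Broad Institute Genetic Perturbation Platform, carrying the human homeobox transcription factor DBX2 as its open reading frame. It belongs to a barcoded transcription factor ORF collection in which each construct pairs a synthesized ORF with a unique 24-bp barcode, so that the transcription factor delivered to a cell can be identified by sequencing in pooled overexpression screens. In bacteria the plasmid is maintained through a high-copy ColE1/pUC-type origin with ampicillin resistance (AmpR). An f1 origin and remnants of a lac/lacZα cloning region with T7 and T3 promoters are also annotated. The depositor notes a risk of recombination, which is common for vectors containing repeated LTRs.

The annotated 9,385-nt sequence shows a third-generation, self-inactivating design. An RSV promoter drives a truncated HIV-1 5' LTR, followed by the Ψ packaging signal, a gag fragment and the RRE for Rev-dependent export of the genomic RNA. The 3' LTR carries the ΔU3 deletion and is followed by an SV40 polyadenylation signal. Within the proviral region, an SV40 early promoter drives puromycin N-acetyltransferase for selection of transduced cells, followed by the cPPT/CTS, which aids nuclear import. The EF-1α promoter then drives constitutive expression of the DBX2 coding sequence. A WPRE downstream of the ORF enhances transcript stability and expression. The barcode itself is not annotated in the feature table. It may lie in the short region between the ORF and the WPRE, where a small U6 promoter fragment is detected, but the record does not state its position.
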