Features (pLannotate 1.2.2; 31 found; start..end, strand, type, name):
      1..1179    +  promoter       EF-1α promoter: strong constitutive promoter for human elongation factor EF-1α
   1196..2212    +  CDS            DBX2: DBX2_HUMAN - Experimental evidence at transcript level: Swiss-Prot protein existence level 2. From Homo sapiens (Human).
   2228..2281    +  promoter       U6 promoter (fragment): RNA polymerase III promoter for human U6 snRNA
   2323..2911    +  misc_feature   WPRE: woodchuck hepatitis virus posttranscriptional regulatory element
   2962..2981    +  misc_feature   cPPT/CTS (fragment): central polypurine tract and central termination sequence of HIV-1
   2983..3216    +  LTR            3' LTR (ΔU3): self-inactivating 3' long terminal repeat (LTR) from HIV-1
   3294..3415    +  polyA_signal   SV40 poly(A) signal: SV40 polyadenylation signal
   3455..3590    +  rep_origin     SV40 ori: SV40 origin of replication
   3611..3629    -  promoter       T7 promoter: promoter for bacteriophage T7 RNA polymerase
   3637..3792    +  CDS            lacZα (fragment): LacZα fragment of β-galactosidase; lacZ fragment
   3797..4225    +  rep_origin     f1 ori (sequence partly withheld): f1 bacteriophage origin of replication; arrow indicates direction of (+) strand synthesis
   4278..4382    +  promoter       AmpR promoter: bla
   4383..5243    +  CDS            AmpR: β-lactamase; bla; confers resistance to ampicillin, carbenicillin, and related antibiotics
   5414..6002    +  rep_origin     ori: high-copy-number ColE1/pMB1/pBR322/pUC origin of replication
   6185..6277    +  CDS            lacI (fragment): lac repressor; lacI; The lac repressor binds to the lac operator to inhibit transcription in E. coli. This inhibition can be relieved by adding lactose or isopropyl-β-D-thiogalactopyranoside (IPTG).
   6290..6311    +  protein_bind   CAP binding site: CAP binding activates transcription in the presence of cAMP. E. coli catabolite activator protein
   6326..6356    +  promoter       lac promoter: promoter for the E. coli lac operon
   6364..6380    +  protein_bind   lac operator: The lac repressor binds to the lac operator to inhibit transcription in E. coli. This inhibition can be relieved by adding lactose or isopropyl-β-D-thiogalactopyranoside (IPTG). lac repressor encoded by lacI
   6425..6443    +  promoter       T3 promoter: promoter for bacteriophage T3 RNA polymerase
   6471..6697    +  promoter       RSV promoter: Rous sarcoma virus enhancer/promoter
   6698..6878    +  LTR            5' LTR (truncated): truncated 5' long terminal repeat (LTR) from HIV-1
   6925..7050    +  misc_feature   HIV-1 Ψ: packaging signal of human immunodeficiency virus type 1
   7034..7397    +  CDS            HIV-1 gag (fragment): gag protein from human immunodeficiency virus 1; gag
   7543..7776    +  misc_feature   RRE: The Rev response element (RRE) of HIV-1 allows for Rev-dependent mRNA export from the nucleus to the cytoplasm.
   8153..8179    +  CDS            Rev (fragment): human immunodeficiency virus 1 (HIV-1) Rev protein; rev; enhances nuclear export of unspliced and incompletely spliced viral mRNAs
   8186..8209    +  promoter       SV40 promoter (fragment): SV40 early promoter
   8210..8281    +  promoter       SV40 promoter (fragment): SV40 enhancer and early promoter
   8305..8440    +  rep_origin     SV40 ori: SV40 origin of replication
   8486..9082    +  CDS            PuroR (fragment): puromycin N-acetyltransferase; pac from Streptomyces; confers resistance to puromycin
   9131..9248    +  misc_feature   cPPT/CTS: central polypurine tract and central termination sequence of HIV-1
   9313..9379    +  CDS            small t antigen (fragment): SV40 (simian virus 40) small t antigen
>Addgene plasmid #141700 | TFORF0789 | addgene full sequence | sequence record 392756 | Addgene NGS Result
GGCTCCGGTGCCCGTCAGTGGGCAGAGCGCACATCGCCCACAGTCCCCGAGAAGTTGGGGGGAGGGGTCG
GCAATTGAACCGGTGCCTAGAGAAGGTGGCGCGGGGTAAACTGGGAAAGTGATGTCGTGTACTGGCTCCG
CCTTTTTCCCGAGGGTGGGGGAGAACCGTATATAAGTGCAGTAGTCGCCGTGAACGTTCTTTTTCGCAAC
GGGTTTGCCGCCAGAACACAGGTAAGTGCCGTGTGTGGTTCCCGCGGGCCTGGCCTCTTTACGGGTTATG
GCCCTTGCGTGCCTTGAATTACTTCCACCTGGCTGCAGTACGTGATTCTTGATCCCGAGCTTCGGGTTGG
AAGTGGGTGGGAGAGTTCGAGGCCTTGCGCTTAAGGAGCCCCTTCGCCTCGTGCTTGAGTTGAGGCCTGG
CCTGGGCGCTGGGGCCGCCGCGTGCGAATCTGGTGGCACCTTCGCGCCTGTCTCGCTGCTTTCGATAAGT
CTCTAGCCATTTAAAATTTTTGATGACCTGCTGCGACGCTTTTTTTCTGGCAAGATAGTCTTGTAAATGC
GGGCCAAGATCTGCACACTGGTATTTCGGTTTTTGGGGCCGCGGGCGGCGACGGGGCCCGTGCGTCCCAG
CGCACATGTTCGGCGAGGCGGGGCCTGCGAGCGCGGCCACCGAGAATCGGACGGGGGTAGTCTCAAGCTG
GCCGGCCTGCTCTGGTGCCTGGCCTCGCGCCGCCGTGTATCGCCCCGCCCTGGGCGGCAAGGCTGGCCCG
GTCGGCACCAGTTGCGTGAGCGGAAAGATGGCCGCTTCCCGGCCCTGCTGCAGGGAGCTCAAAATGGAGG
ACGCGGCGCTCGGGAGAGCGGGCGGGTGAGTCACCCACACAAAGGAAAAGGGCCTTTCCGTCCTCAGCCG
TCGCTTCATGTGACTCCACGGAGTACCGGGCGCCGTCCAGGCACCTCGATTAGTTCTCGAGCTTTTGGAG
TACGTCGTCTTTAGGTTGGGGGGAGGGGTTTTATGCGATGGAGTTTCCCCACACTGAGTGGGTGGAGACT
GAAGTTAGGCCAGCTTGGCACTTGATGTAATTCTCCTTGGAATTTGCCCTTTTTGAGTTTGGATCTTGGT
TCATTCTCAAGCCTCAGACAGTGGTTCAAAGTTTTTTTCTTCCATTTCAGGTGTCGTGAGGCTAGCACCG
CCACCATGCTCCCCAGCGCGGTCGCAGCCCACGCCGGTGCGTACTGGGACGTTGTGGCTTCCTCCGCGCT
CCTCAACCTCCCCGCTGCGCCCGGCTTTGGCAACCTGGGCAAGAGTTTCCTGATCGAGAATTTGCTGCGG
GTCGGGGGCGCCCCAACGCCCAGGCTGCAGCCGCCCGCGCCCCACGACCCGGCGACCGCCCTGGCCACCG
CGGGCGCGCAGCTCCGGCCCCTGCCTGCTAGCCCAGTTCCCCTAAAGCTGTGCCCCGCAGCCGAACAAGT
TAGCCCCGCCGGGGCGCCCTACGGAACGCGGTGGGCTTTTCAAGTGCTCAGTCCCTCTGCGGACAGTGCG
AGGCTGCCGGGCCGGGCTCCGGGGGACCGAGACTGTACCTTCCAGCCTTCAGCGCCAGCACCTTCCAAAC
CTTTCCTTCTGAGCACCCCGCCATTCTACTCGGCGTGCTGCGGTGGGTCCTGTCGGCGCCCTGCATCCTC
CACTGCTTTTCCAAGAGAAGAGAGCATGCTGCCTCTCCTGACACAGGACTCTAATTCCAAAGCTCGGAGG
GGCATTTTAAGAAGAGCTGTCTTTTCTGAGGACCAGAGAAAGGCTCTGGAGAAAATGTTTCAGAAACAGA
AATATATCAGCAAAACAGACCGAAAGAAACTTGCCATCAACTTGGGACTAAAGGAATCACAGGTGAAAAT
TTGGTTTCAGAACAGGAGGATGAAATGGCGGAATTCCAAAGAAAAGGAAGTGCTTTCCAACAGGTGTATC
CAAGAAGTAGGTCTTCAAGAGGATCCCCTCTCACGGTCTGCTCTGGGTTTCCCTTCTCCATGTCCTTCAA
TATGGGACGTCCCCCAACAGCACTCAAGTCCAAGATGGAGGGAGAATTCTCCAGAACCTTCAGAAAGACT
AATCCAGGAGAGTTCAGGGGCACCACCCCCAGAAGCAAATTCACTGCAAGGTGCCTTATATTTATGTTCT
GAAGAAGAAGCTGGAAGCAAGGGTGTACTTACTGGGGCTGTCTAGTAATGAACTAGTCCGTAACTTGAAA
GTATTTCGATTTCTTGGCTTTATATATCTTGTGGAAAGGACGAGAACGCCGGGAGGTGGTCGGTCGGACG
CGTTAAGTCGACAATCAACCTCTGGATTACAAAATTTGTGAAAGATTGACTGGTATTCTTAACTATGTTG
CTCCTTTTACGCTATGTGGATACGCTGCTTTAATGCCTTTGTATCATGCTATTGCTTCCCGTATGGCTTT
CATTTTCTCCTCCTTGTATAAATCCTGGTTGCTGTCTCTTTATGAGGAGTTGTGGCCCGTTGTCAGGCAA
CGTGGCGTGGTGTGCACTGTGTTTGCTGACGCAACCCCCACTGGTTGGGGCATTGCCACCACCTGTCAGC
TCCTTTCCGGGACTTTCGCTTTCCCCCTCCCTATTGCCACGGCGGAACTCATCGCCGCCTGCCTTGCCCG
CTGCTGGACAGGGGCTCGGCTGTTGGGCACTGACAATTCCGTGGTGTTGTCGGGGAAATCATCGTCCTTT
CCTTGGCTGCTCGCCTGTGTTGCCACCTGGATTCTGCGCGGGACGTCCTTCTGCTACGTCCCTTCGGCCC
TCAATCCAGCGGACCTTCCTTCCCGCGGCCTGCTGCCGGCTCTGCGGCCTCTTCCGCGTCTTCGCCTTCG
CCCTCAGACGAGTCGGATCTCCCTTTGGGCCGCCTCCCCGCGTCGACTTTAAGACCAATGACTTACAAGG
CAGCTGTAGATCTTAGCCACTTTTTAAAAGAAAAGGGGGGACTGGAAGGGCTAATTCACTCCCAACGAAG
ACAAGATCTGCTTTTTGCTTGTACTGGGTCTCTCTGGTTAGACCAGATCTGAGCCTGGGAGCTCTCTGGC
TAACTAGGGAACCCACTGCTTAAGCCTCAATAAAGCTTGCCTTGAGTGCTTCAAGTAGTGTGTGCCCGTC
TGTTGTGTGACTCTGGTAACTAGAGATCCCTCAGACCCTTTTAGTCAGTGTGGAAAATCTCTAGCAGTAC
GTATAGTAGTTCATGTCATCTTATTATTCAGTATTTATAACTTGCAAAGAAATGAATATCAGAGAGTGAG
AGGAACTTGTTTATTGCAGCTTATAATGGTTACAAATAAAGCAATAGCATCACAAATTTCACAAATAAAG
CATTTTTTTCACTGCATTCTAGTTGTGGTTTGTCCAAACTCATCAATGTATCTTATCATGTCTGGCTCTA
GCTATCCCGCCCCTAACTCCGCCCATCCCGCCCCTAACTCCGCCCAGTTCCGCCCATTCTCCGCCCCATG
GCTGACTAATTTTTTTTATTTATGCAGAGGCCGAGGCCGCCTCGGCCTCTGAGCTATTCCAGAAGTAGTG
AGGAGGCTTTTTTGGAGGCCTAGGGACGTACCCAATTCGCCCTATAGTGAGTCGTATTACGCGCGCTCAC
TGGCCGTCGTTTTACAACGTCGTGACTGGGAAAACCCTGGCGTTACCCAACTTAATCGCCTTGCAGCACA
TCCCCCTTTCGCCAGCTGGCGTAATAGCGAAGAGGCCCGCACCGATCGCCCTTCCCAACAGTTGCGCAGC
CTGAATGGCGAATGGG
[124 nt withheld, positions 3797-3920]
C
[91 nt withheld, positions 3922-4012]
A
[49 nt withheld, positions 4014-4062]
CCTTTGACGTTGGAGTCCACGTTCTTT
[37 nt withheld, positions 4090-4126]
ACCCTATCTCGGTCTATTCTTTTGATTTATAAGGGATTTTGCCGATTTCGGCCTATTGGTTAAAAAATGA
GCTGATTTAACAAAAATTTAACGCGAATTTTAACAAAATATTAACGCTTACAATTTAGGTGGCACTTTTC
GGGGAAATGTGCGCGGAACCCCTATTTGTTTATTTTTCTAAATACATTCAAATATGTATCCGCTCATGAG
ACAATAACCCTGATAAATGCTTCAATAATATTGAAAAAGGAAGAGTATGAGTATTCAACATTTCCGTGTC
GCCCTTATTCCCTTTTTTGCGGCATTTTGCCTTCCTGTTTTTGCTCACCCAGAAACGCTGGTGAAAGTAA
AAGATGCTGAAGATCAGTTGGGTGCACGAGTGGGTTACATCGAACTGGATCTCAACAGCGGTAAGATCCT
TGAGAGTTTTCGCCCCGAAGAACGTTTTCCAATGATGAGCACTTTTAAAGTTCTGCTATGTGGCGCGGTA
TTATCCCGTATTGACGCCGGGCAAGAGCAACTCGGTCGCCGCATACACTATTCTCAGAATGACTTGGTTG
AGTACTCACCAGTCACAGAAAAGCATCTTACGGATGGCATGACAGTAAGAGAATTATGCAGTGCTGCCAT
AACCATGAGTGATAACACTGCGGCCAACTTACTTCTGACAACGATCGGAGGACCGAAGGAGCTAACCGCT
TTTTTGCACAACATGGGGGATCATGTAACTCGCCTTGATCGTTGGGAACCGGAGCTGAATGAAGCCATAC
CAAACGACGAGCGTGACACCACGATGCCTGTAGCAATGGCAACAACGTTGCGCAAACTATTAACTGGCGA
ACTACTTACTCTAGCTTCCCGGCAACAATTAATAGACTGGATGGAGGCGGATAAAGTTGCAGGACCACTT
CTGCGCTCGGCCCTTCCGGCTGGCTGGTTTATTGCTGATAAATCTGGAGCCGGTGAGCGTGGGTCTCGCG
GTATCATTGCAGCACTGGGGCCAGATGGTAAGCCCTCCCGTATCGTAGTTATCTACACGACGGGGAGTCA
GGCAACTATGGATGAACGAAATAGACAGATCGCTGAGATAGGTGCCTCACTGATTAAGCATTGGTAACTG
TCAGACCAAGTTTACTCATATATACTTTAGATTGATTTAAAACTTCATTTTTAATTTAAAAGGATCTAGG
TGAAGATCCTTTTTGATAATCTCATGACCAAAATCCCTTAACGTGAGTTTTCGTTCCACTGAGCGTCAGA
CCCCGTAGAAAAGATCAAAGGATCTTCTTGAGATCCTTTTTTTCTGCGCGTAATCTGCTGCTTGCAAACA
AAAAAACCACCGCTACCAGCGGTGGTTTGTTTGCCGGATCAAGAGCTACCAACTCTTTTTCCGAAGGTAA
CTGGCTTCAGCAGAGCGCAGATACCAAATACTGTTCTTCTAGTGTAGCCGTAGTTAGGCCACCACTTCAA
GAACTCTGTAGCACCGCCTACATACCTCGCTCTGCTAATCCTGTTACCAGTGGCTGCTGCCAGTGGCGAT
AAGTCGTGTCTTACCGGGTTGGACTCAAGACGATAGTTACCGGATAAGGCGCAGCGGTCGGGCTGAACGG
GGGGTTCGTGCACACAGCCCAGCTTGGAGCGAACGACCTACACCGAACTGAGATACCTACAGCGTGAGCT
ATGAGAAAGCGCCACGCTTCCCGAAGGGAGAAAGGCGGACAGGTATCCGGTAAGCGGCAGGGTCGGAACA
GGAGAGCGCACGAGGGAGCTTCCAGGGGGAAACGCCTGGTATCTTTATAGTCCTGTCGGGTTTCGCCACC
TCTGACTTGAGCGTCGATTTTTGTGATGCTCGTCAGGGGGGCGGAGCCTATGGAAAAACGCCAGCAACGC
GGCCTTTTTACGGTTCCTGGCCTTTTGCTGGCCTTTTGCTCACATGTTCTTTCCTGCGTTATCCCCTGAT
TCTGTGGATAACCGTATTACCGCCTTTGAGTGAGCTGATACCGCTCGCCGCAGCCGAACGACCGAGCGCA
GCGAGTCAGTGAGCGAGGAAGCGGAAGAGCGCCCAATACGCAAACCGCCTCTCCCCGCGCGTTGGCCGAT
TCATTAATGCAGCTGGCACGACAGGTTTCCCGACTGGAAAGCGGGCAGTGAGCGCAACGCAATTAATGTG
AGTTAGCTCACTCATTAGGCACCCCAGGCTTTACACTTTATGCTTCCGGCTCGTATGTTGTGTGGAATTG
TGAGCGGATAACAATTTCACACAGGAAACAGCTATGACCATGATTACGCCAAGCGCGCAATTAACCCTCA
CTAAAGGGAACAAAAGCTGGAGCTGCAAGCTTAATGTAGTCTTATGCAATACTCTTGTAGTCTTGCAACA
TGGTAACGATGAGTTAGCAACATGCCTTACAAGGAGAGAAAAAGCACCGTGCATGCCGATTGGTGGAAGT
AAGGTGGTACGATCGTGCCTTATTAGGAAGGCAACAGACGGGTCTGACATGGATTGGACGAACCACTGAA
TTGCCGCATTGCAGAGATATTGTATTTAAGTGCCTAGCTCGATACATAAACGGGTCTCTCTGGTTAGACC
AGATCTGAGCCTGGGAGCTCTCTGGCTAACTAGGGAACCCACTGCTTAAGCCTCAATAAAGCTTGCCTTG
AGTGCTTCAAGTAGTGTGTGCCCGTCTGTTGTGTGACTCTGGTAACTAGAGATCCCTCAGACCCTTTTAG
TCAGTGTGGAAAATCTCTAGCAGTGGCGCCCGAACAGGGACTTGAAAGCGAAAGGGAAACCAGAGGAGCT
CTCTCGACGCAGGACTCGGCTTGCTGAAGCGCGCACGGCAAGAGGCGAGGGGCGGCGACTGGTGAGTACG
CCAAAAATTTTGACTAGCGGAGGCTAGAAGGAGAGAGATGGGTGCGAGAGCGTCAGTATTAAGCGGGGGA
GAATTAGATCGCGATGGGAAAAAATTCGGTTAAGGCCAGGGGGAAAGAAAAAATATAAATTAAAACATAT
AGTATGGGCAAGCAGGGAGCTAGAACGATTCGCAGTTAATCCTGGCCTGTTAGAAACATCAGAAGGCTGT
AGACAAATACTGGGACAGCTACAACCATCCCTTCAGACAGGATCAGAAGAACTTAGATCATTATATAATA
CAGTAGCAACCCTCTATTGTGTGCATCAAAGGATAGAGATAAAAGACACCAAGGAAGCTTTAGACAAGAT
AGAGGAAGAGCAAAACAAAAGTAAGACCACCGCACAGCAAGCGGCCGCTGATCTTCAGACCTGGAGGAGG
AGATATGAGGGACAATTGGAGAAGTGAATTATATAAATATAAAGTAGTAAAAATTGAACCATTAGGAGTA
GCACCCACCAAGGCAAAGAGAAGAGTGGTGCAGAGAGAAAAAAGAGCAGTGGGAATAGGAGCTTTGTTCC
TTGGGTTCTTGGGAGCAGCAGGAAGCACTATGGGCGCAGCGTCAATGACGCTGACGGTACAGGCCAGACA
ATTATTGTCTGGTATAGTGCAGCAGCAGAACAATTTGCTGAGGGCTATTGAGGCGCAACAGCATCTGTTG
CAACTCACAGTCTGGGGCATCAAGCAGCTCCAGGCAAGAATCCTGGCTGTGGAAAGATACCTAAAGGATC
AACAGCTCCTGGGGATTTGGGGTTGCTCTGGAAAACTCATTTGCACCACTGCTGTGCCTTGGAATGCTAG
TTGGAGTAATAAATCTCTGGAACAGATTTGGAATCACACGACCTGGATGGAGTGGGACAGAGAAATTAAC
AATTACACAAGCTTAATACACTCCTTAATTGAAGAATCGCAAAACCAGCAAGAAAAGAATGAACAAGAAT
TATTGGAATTAGATAAATGGGCAAGTTTGTGGAATTGGTTTAACATAACAAATTGGCTGTGGTATATAAA
ATTATTCATAATGATAGTAGGAGGCTTGGTAGGTTTAAGAATAGTTTTTGCTGTACTTTCTATAGTGAAT
AGAGTTAGGCAGGGATATTCACCATTATCGTTTCAGACCCACCTCCCAACCCCGAGGGGACCCATGCATT
GCATCTCAATTAGTCAGCAACCAGGTGTGGAAAGTCCCCAGGCTCCCCAGCAGGCAGAAGTATGCAAAGC
ATGCGTCTCAATTAGTCAGCAACCATAGTCCCGCCCCTAACTCCGCCCATCCCGCCCCTAACTCCGCCCA
GTTCCGCCCATTCTCCGCCCCATGGCTGACTAATTTTTTTTATTTATGCAGAGGCCGAGGCCGCCTCGGC
CTCTGAGCTATTCCAGAAGTAGTGAGGAGGCTTTTTTGGAGGCCTAGGCTTTTGCAAAAAGCTTTCTAGA
GGTACCACCGGAGCTTACCATGACCGAGTACAAGCCCACGGTGCGCCTCGCCACCCGCGACGACGTCCCC
AGGGCCGTACGCACCCTCGCCGCCGCGTTCGCCGACTACCCCGCCACGCGCCACACCGTCGATCCGGACC
GCCACATCGAGCGGGTCACCGAGCTGCAAGAACTCTTCCTCACGCGCGTCGGGCTCGACATCGGCAAGGT
GTGGGTCGCGGACGACGGCGCCGCCGTGGCGGTCTGGACCACGCCGGAGAGCGTCGAAGCGGGGGCGGTA
TTCGCCGAGATCGGCCCGCGCATGGCCGAGTTGAGCGGTTCCCGGCTGGCCGCGCAGCAACAGATGGAAG
GCCTCCTGGCGCCGCACCGGCCCAAGGAGCCCGCGTGGTTCCTGGCCACCGTCGGCGTCTCGCCCGACCA
CCAGGGCAAGGGTCTGGGCAGCGCCGTCGTGCTCCCCGGAGTGGAGGCGGCCGAGCGCGCCGGGGTGCCC
GCCTTCCTGGAGACCTCCGCGCCCCGCAACCTCCCCTTCTACGAGCGGCTCGGCTTCACCGTCACCGCCG
ACGTCGAGGTGCCCGAAGGACCGCGCACCTGGTGCATGACCCGCAAGCCCGGTGCCAGTTAACGAATTCT
AGATCTTGAGACAAATGGCAGTATTCATCCACAATTTTAAAAGAAAAGGGGGGATTGGGGGGTACAGTGC
AGGGGAAAGAATAGTAGACATAATAGCAACAGACATACAAACTAAAGAATTACAAAAACAAATTACAAAA
ATTCAAAATTTTCGGGTTTATTACAGGGACAGCAGAGATCCACTTTGGCGCCGGCTCGAGGCCTGCAGGT
GCAAAGATGGATAAAGTTTTAAACAGAGAGGAATCTTTGCAGCTAATGGACCTTCTAGGTCTTGAAAGGA
GTGGGAATT
