>Addgene plasmid #141700 | TFORF0789 | depositor partial sequence | sequence record 277237 | Insert
ACCGCCACCATGCTCCCCAGCGCGGTCGCAGCCCACGCCGGTGCGTACTGGGACGTTGTGGCTTCCTCCG
CGCTCCTCAACCTCCCCGCTGCGCCCGGCTTTGGCAACCTGGGCAAGAGTTTCCTGATCGAGAATTTGCT
GCGGGTCGGGGGCGCCCCAACGCCCAGGCTGCAGCCGCCCGCGCCCCACGACCCGGCGACCGCCCTGGCC
ACCGCGGGCGCGCAGCTCCGGCCCCTGCCTGCTAGCCCAGTTCCCCTAAAGCTGTGCCCCGCAGCCGAAC
AAGTTAGCCCCGCCGGGGCGCCCTACGGAACGCGGTGGGCTTTTCAAGTGCTCAGTCCCTCTGCGGACAG
TGCGAGGCTGCCGGGCCGGGCTCCGGGGGACCGAGACTGTACCTTCCAGCCTTCAGCGCCAGCACCTTCC
AAACCTTTCCTTCTGAGCACCCCGCCATTCTACTCGGCGTGCTGCGGTGGGTCCTGTCGGCGCCCTGCAT
CCTCCACTGCTTTTCCAAGAGAAGAGAGCATGCTGCCTCTCCTGACACAGGACTCTAATTCCAAAGCTCG
GAGGGGCATTTTAAGAAGAGCTGTCTTTTCTGAGGACCAGAGAAAGGCTCTGGAGAAAATGTTTCAGAAA
CAGAAATATATCAGCAAAACAGACCGAAAGAAACTTGCCATCAACTTGGGACTAAAGGAATCACAGGTGA
AAATTTGGTTTCAGAACAGGAGGATGAAATGGCGGAATTCCAAAGAAAAGGAAGTGCTTTCCAACAGGTG
TATCCAAGAAGTAGGTCTTCAAGAGGATCCCCTCTCACGGTCTGCTCTGGGTTTCCCTTCTCCATGTCCT
TCAATATGGGACGTCCCCCAACAGCACTCAAGTCCAAGATGGAGGGAGAATTCTCCAGAACCTTCAGAAA
GACTAATCCAGGAGAGTTCAGGGGCACCACCCCCAGAAGCAAATTCACTGCAAGGTGCCTTATATTTATG
TTCTGAAGAAGAAGCTGGAAGCAAGGGTGTACTTACTGGGGCTGTCTAGTAATGAACTAGTCCGTAACTT
GAAAGTATTTCGATTTCTTGGCTTTATATATCTTGTGGAAAGGACGAGAACGCCGGGAGGTGGTCGGTCG
G
