>Addgene plasmid #141700 | TFORF0789 | depositor partial sequence | sequence record 277238 | Barcode
GAACGCCGGGAGGTGGTCGGTCGG
